Addgene plasmid #85460: pLPT20
Purpose: Repressilator with integrated reporter
Depositing lab: Johan Paulsson. Depositing organization: Harvard Medical School. Publication: Synchronous long-term oscillations in a synthetic gene circuit. Potvin-Trottier L, Lord ND, Vinnicombe G, Paulsson J. Nature. 2016 Oct 12;538(7626):514-517. doi: 10.1038/nature19841. PubMed 27732583.
Backbone
  Vector backbone: pSC101
  Total vector size (bp): 8766
  Vector type: Bacterial Expression, Synthetic Biology
Growth in bacteria
  Bacterial resistance: Ampicillin, 100 μg/mL
  Growth temperature: 37°C
  Growth strain: DH5alpha
  Copy number: Low Copy
Gene/Insert 1
  Gene/Insert name: mCfp
  Promoter: PRNAI
  Cloning method: Gibson Cloning
  Sequencing primers: 5′ CGACGGCCAGTGAATTCGAGC
Gene/Insert 2
  Gene/Insert name: mVenus
  Promoter: PLtet
  Cloning method: Gibson Cloning
  Sequencing primers: 5′ tcttagacgtactcgagcacgagg
Gene/Insert 3
  Gene/Insert name: tetR
  Promoter: PLlac
  Tag / fusion protein: ssrA (C terminal on insert)
  Cloning method: Unknown
  Sequencing primers: 5′ cctcgtgctcgagtacgtctaag
Gene/Insert 4
  Gene/Insert name: lacI
  Promoter: PR
  Tag / fusion protein: ssrA (C terminal on insert)
  Cloning method: Unknown
  Sequencing primers: 5′ gaaaactacgctttagcagcttaatctag
Gene/Insert 5
  Gene/Insert name: cI
  Promoter: PLtet
  Tag / fusion protein: ssrA (C terminal on insert)
  Cloning method: Unknown
  Sequencing primers: 5′ n/a; 3′ gcaacaccagaacagcccg
Resource information
  A portion of this plasmid was derived from a plasmid made by: Repressilator from Michael Elowitz
Terms and licenses: Academic/Nonprofit Terms; Industry Terms: Not Available to Industry
How to cite: pLPT20 was a gift from Johan Paulsson (Addgene plasmid # 85460 ; http://n2t.net/addgene:85460 ; RRID:Addgene_85460)
