[The description below was written by a language model from this plasmid's Addgene catalogue record and pLannotate feature annotations shown in this document.]
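Description:
pLPT20 is an 8,766 bp low-copy bacterial plasmid for synthetic biology in E. coli. It carries the repressilator oscillator circuit with a fluorescent reporter integrated on the same replicon. It is built on a pSC101 backbone, replicating through the pSC101 origin and the Rep101 (RepA) initiator protein it requires, and is selected with ampicillin via a bla cassette followed by the lambda t0 terminator. The depositor and sequencing-verified records are the same length and contain the same 26 annotated features, in opposite orientation and with different start coordinates.

The core circuit, derived in part from the original repressilator plasmid, is a ring of three repressors, each silencing the next. In it, tetR is expressed from PLlac (annotated as a lambda PL-type promoter fragment with two lac operators), lacI from the lambda PR promoter (catalogue field only, since the feature table does not annotate a promoter upstream of lacI), and cI from PLtetO-1. Thus LacI represses tetR, TetR represses cI, and cI represses lacI, a negative feedback loop that can produce periodic expression. Each repressor carries a C-terminal ssrA (LVA) degradation tag, which targets it to the ClpXP and ClpAP proteases for rapid turnover, and each unit ends in an rrnB T1 terminator.

Two reporters accompany the circuit. mVenus (annotated as the closely related SYFP2) sits behind a second PLtetO-1 promoter, so yellow fluorescence tracks TetR activity and reads out the oscillator's phase. mCfp (annotated as SCFP3A) is driven by PRNAI, which probably corresponds to the short ColE1-type ori fragment annotated just upstream, and gives a second cyan signal whose role the record does not describe. The associated work concerns synchronous long-term oscillations in this circuit.
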