Features (pLannotate 1.2.2; 26 found; start..end, strand, type, name):
    712..806     -  terminator     lambda t0 terminator: transcription terminator from phage lambda
    836..1696    -  CDS            AmpR: β-lactamase; bla; confers resistance to ampicillin, carbenicillin, and related antibiotics
   1697..1801    -  promoter       AmpR promoter: bla
   1940..2026    -  terminator     rrnB T1 terminator: Escherichia coli rrnB; transcription terminator T1 from the E. coli rrnB gene
   2056..2766    -  CDS            SCFP3A: SCFP3A is a basic (constitutively fluorescent) cyan fluorescent protein published in 2006, derived from Aequorea victoria. It is reported to be a very rapidly-maturing monomer with low acid sensitivity.
   2796..2880    +  rep_origin     ori (fragment): high-copy-number ColE1/pMB1/pBR322/pUC origin of replication
   2889..2910    +  CDS            lacZα (fragment): LacZα fragment of β-galactosidase; lacZ fragment
   2928..3014    -  terminator     rrnB T1 terminator: Escherichia coli rrnB; transcription terminator T1 from the E. coli rrnB gene
   3038..3075    +  misc_feature   MCS (fragment): pBluescript multiple cloning site
   3078..3788    -  CDS            SYFP2: SYFP2 is a basic (constitutively fluorescent) yellow fluorescent protein published in 2006, derived from Aequorea victoria. It is reported to be a very rapidly-maturing monomer with moderate acid sensitivity.
   3821..3894    -  promoter       PLtetO-1 promoter: modified phage lambda PL promoter with tet operator sites (Lutz and Bujard, 1997)
   4012..4028    +  protein_bind   lac operator: The lac repressor binds to the lac operator to inhibit transcription in E. coli. This inhibition can be relieved by adding lactose or isopropyl-β-D-thiogalactopyranoside (IPTG). lac repressor encoded by lacI
   4035..4051    +  protein_bind   lac operator: The lac repressor binds to the lac operator to inhibit transcription in E. coli. This inhibition can be relieved by adding lactose or isopropyl-β-D-thiogalactopyranoside (IPTG). lac repressor encoded by lacI
   4051..4083    +  promoter       PLtetO-1 promoter (fragment): modified phage lambda PL promoter with tet operator sites (Lutz and Bujard, 1997)
   4111..4731    +  CDS            tetR: TETR2_ECOLX - Experimental evidence at protein level: Swiss-Prot protein existence level 1. TetR is the repressor of the tetracycline resistance element; its N-terminal region forms a helix-turn-helix structure and binds DNA. Binding of tetracycline to TetR reduces the repressor affinity for the tetracycline resistance gene (tetA) promoter operator sites. From Escherichia coli.
   4735..4764    +  CDS            ssrA tag (LVA) (fragment): C-terminal peptide that mediates degradation in bacteria through the ClpXP and ClpAP proteases (McGinness et al., 2006) mutant LVA variant that confers accelerated degradation under some conditions (Andersen et al., 1998)
   4779..4865    +  terminator     rrnB T1 terminator: Escherichia coli rrnB; transcription terminator T1 from the E. coli rrnB gene
   5001..6080    +  CDS            lacI: lac repressor; lacI; The lac repressor binds to the lac operator to inhibit transcription in E. coli. This inhibition can be relieved by adding lactose or isopropyl-β-D-thiogalactopyranoside (IPTG).
   6084..6113    +  CDS            ssrA tag (LVA) (fragment): C-terminal peptide that mediates degradation in bacteria through the ClpXP and ClpAP proteases (McGinness et al., 2006) mutant LVA variant that confers accelerated degradation under some conditions (Andersen et al., 1998)
   6145..6231    +  terminator     rrnB T1 terminator: Escherichia coli rrnB; transcription terminator T1 from the E. coli rrnB gene
   6262..6335    +  promoter       PLtetO-1 promoter: modified phage lambda PL promoter with tet operator sites (Lutz and Bujard, 1997)
   6363..7073    +  CDS            cI (sequence partly withheld): RPC1_LAMBD - Experimental evidence at protein level: Swiss-Prot protein existence level 1. Acts as a transcriptional repressor that allows virus to establish and maintain latency. Prevents both the viral DNA replication and the exit programs. Clamps the two operator OL (operator left made of OL1, OL2 and OL3 sites) and OR (operator right made of OR1, OR2 and OR3 sites) together by binding to them and arranging the intervening DNA in a loop. This step allows repression of lytic pR and pL promoters by binding to OL1, OL2, OR1 and OR2 simultaneously. The binding of cI on OR2 additionally activate
   7077..7106    +  CDS            ssrA tag (LVA) (fragment): C-terminal peptide that mediates degradation in bacteria through the ClpXP and ClpAP proteases (McGinness et al., 2006) mutant LVA variant that confers accelerated degradation under some conditions (Andersen et al., 1998)
   7145..7231    +  terminator     rrnB T1 terminator: Escherichia coli rrnB; transcription terminator T1 from the E. coli rrnB gene
   7766..8716    -  CDS            Rep101: RepA protein needed for replication with the pSC101 origin; rep101
   8764..220     -  rep_origin     pSC101 ori (across the origin): low-copy replication origin that requires the Rep101 protein
>Addgene plasmid #85460 | pLPT20 | depositor full sequence | sequence record 165687 | pLPT20 sequence 8766 bps
CTAGTCAATGATAATTACTAGTCCTTTTCCTTTGAGTTGTGGGTATCTGTAAATTCTGCTAGACCTTTGC
TGGAAAACTTGTAAATTCTGCTAGACCCTCTGTAAATTCCGCTAGACCTTTGTGTGTTTTTTTTGTTTAT
ATTCAAGTGGTTATAATTTATAGAATAAAGAAAGAATAAAAAAAGATAAAAAGAATAGATCCCAGCCCTG
TGTATAACTCACTACTTTAGTCAGTTCCGCAGTATTACAAAAGGATGTCGCAAACGCTGTTTGCTCCTCT
ACAAAACAGACCTTAAAACCCTAAAGGCTTAAGTAGCACCCTCGCAAGCTCGGGCAAATCGCTGAATATT
CCTTTTGTCTCCGACCATCAGGCACCTGAGTCGCTGTCTTTTTCGTGACATTCAGTTCGCTGCGCTCACG
GCTCTGGCAGTGAATGGGGGTAAATGGCACTACAGGCGCCTTTTATGGATTCATGCAAGGAAACTACCCA
TAATACAAGAAAAGCCCGTCACGGGCTTCTCAGGGCGTTTTATGGCGGGTCTGCTATGTGGTGCTATCTG
ACTTTTTGCTGTTCAGCAGTTCCTGCCCTCTGATTTTCCAGTCTGACCACTTCGGATTATCCCGTGACAG
GTCATTCAGACTGGCTAATGCACCCAGTAAGGCAGCGGTATCATCAACAGGCTTACCCGTCTTACTGTCC
CTAGTGCTTGGATTCTCACCAATAAAAAACGCCCGGCGGCAACCGAGCGTTCTGAACAAATCCAGATGGA
GTTCTGAGGTCATTACTGGATCTATCAACAGGAGTCCAAGCGAGCTCGTAAACTTGGTCTGACAGTTACC
AATGCTTAATCAGTGAGGCACCTATCTCAGCGATCTGTCTATTTCGTTCATCCATAGTTGCCTGACTCCC
CGTCGTGTAGATAACTACGATACGGGAGGGCTTACCATCTGGCCCCAGTGCTGCAATGATACCGCGAGAC
CCACGCTCACCGGCTCCAGATTTATCAGCAATAAACCAGCCAGCCGGAAGGGCCGAGCGCAGAAGTGGTC
CTGCAACTTTATCCGCCTCCATCCAGTCTATTAATTGTTGCCGGGAAGCTAGAGTAAGTAGTTCGCCAGT
TAATAGTTTGCGCAACGTTGTTGCCATTGCTACAGGCATCGTGGTGTCACGCTCGTCGTTTGGTATGGCT
TCATTCAGCTCCGGTTCCCAACGATCAAGGCGAGTTACATGATCCCCCATGTTGTGCAAAAAAGCGGTTA
GCTCCTTCGGTCCTCCGATCGTTGTCAGAAGTAAGTTGGCCGCAGTGTTATCACTCATGGTTATGGCAGC
ACTGCATAATTCTCTTACTGTCATGCCATCCGTAAGATGCTTTTCTGTGACTGGTGAGTACTCAACCAAG
TCATTCTGAGAATAGTGTATGCGGCGACCGAGTTGCTCTTGCCCGGCGTCAATACGGGATAATACCGCGC
CACATAGCAGAACTTTAAAAGTGCTCATCATTGGAAAACGTTCTTCGGGGCGAAAACTCTCAAGGATCTT
ACCGCTGTTGAGATCCAGTTCGATGTAACCCACTCGTGCACCCAACTGATCTTCAGCATCTTTTACTTTC
ACCAGCGTTTCTGGGTGAGCAAAAACAGGAAGGCAAAATGCCGCAAAAAAGGGAATAAGGGCGACACGGA
AATGTTGAATACTCATACTCTTCCTTTTTCAATATTATTGAAGCATTTATCAGGGTTATTGTCTCATGAG
CGGATACATATTTGAATGTATTTAGAAAAATAAACAAATAGGGGTTCCGCGCACATTTCCCCGAAAAGTG
CCACCTGACGTCTCTTTCCTGCGTTATCCCCTGATTCTGTGGATAACCGTATTACCGCCTTTGAGTGAGC
TGATACCGCTCGCCGCAGCCCAGCCTACACCCCGGGTCTAGGGCGGCGGATTTGTCCTACTCAGGAGAGC
GTTCACCGACAAACAACAGATAAAACGAAAGGCCCAGTCTTTCGACTGAGCCTTTCGTTTTATTTGATGC
CTCTAGACTCAGCTAATTAAGCTTATTTGTATAGTTCATCCATGCCATGTGTAATCCCAGCAGCTGTTAC
AAACTCAAGAAGGACCATGTGGTCTCTCTTTTCGTTGGGATCTTTCGAAAGCTTAGATTGTGTGGACAGG
TAATGGTTGTCTGGTAAAAGGACAGGGCCATCGCCAATTGGAGTATTTTGTTGATAATGGTCTGCTAGTT
GAACGCCTCCATCTTCAATGTTGTGTCTAATTTTGAAGTTAGCTTTGATTCCATTCTTTTGTTTGTCTGC
CGTGATGTATACATTGTCTGAGATGTAGTTGTATTCCAATTTGTGTCCAAGAATGTTTCCATCTTCTTTA
AAATCAATACCTTTTAACTCGATTCTATTAACAAGGGTATCACCTTCAAACTTGACTTCAGCACGTGTCT
TGTAGTTCCCGTCATCTTTGAAAAATATAGTTCTTTCCTGTACATAACCTTCGGGCATGGCACTCTTGAA
AAAGTCATGCTGTTTCATATGATCTGGGTATCTTGCAAAGCATTGAACACCCCAAGTGAGAGTAGTGACA
AGTGTTGGCCATGGAACAGGTAGTTTTCCAGTAGTGCAAATAAATTTAAGGGTAAGTTTTCCGTATGTTG
CATCACCTTCACCCTCTCCACTGACAGAAAATTTGTGCCCATTAACATCACCATCTAATTCAACAAGAAT
TGGGACAACTCCAGTGAAAAGTTCTTCTCCTTTACTCATGGATCCATCTCCTTCTTAAATGAATTCAAAT
ACTGTCCTTCTAGTGTAGCCGTAGTTAGGCACCACTTCAAGAACTCTGTAGCACCGCCTACATACCTCGC
TCTGCTAATCGAGCTCGAATTCACTGGCCGTCGTTTTACATAGGTCTAGGGCGGCGGATTTGTCCTACTC
AGGAGAGCGTTCACCGACAAACAACAGATAAAACGAAAGGCCCAGTCTTTCGACTGAGCCTTTCGTTTTA
TTTGATGCCTCTAGCACGCGTACCATGGGATCCCCCGGGCTGCAGGAATTCGATATCAAGCTTATTATTT
GTATAGTTCATCCATGCCATGTGTAATCCCAGCAGCTGTTACAAACTCAAGAAGGACCATGTGGTCTCTC
TTTTCGTTGGGATCTTTCGAAAGCTTAGATTGGTAGGACAGGTAATGGTTGTCTGGTAAAAGGACAGGGC
CATCGCCAATTGGAGTATTTTGTTGATAATGGTCTGCTAGTTGAACACCTCCATCTTCAATGTTGTGTCT
AATTTTGAAGTTCGCTTTGATTCCATTCTTTTGTTTGTCTGCCGTGATGTATACATTGTGTGAGTTATAG
TTGTATTCCAATTTGTGTCCAAGAATGTTTCCATCTTCTTTAAAATCAATACCTTTTAACTCGATTCTAT
TAACAAGGGTATCACCTTCAAACTTGACTTCAGCACGTGTCTTGTAGTTCCCGTCATCTTTGAAAAATAT
AGTTCTTTCCTGTACATAACCTTCGGGCATGGCACTCTTGAAAAAGTCATGCTGTTTCATATGATCTGGG
TATCTCGCAAAGCATTGAACACCATAACCCAAAGTAGTGACAAGTGTTGGCCATGGAACAGGTAGTTTTC
CAGTAGTGCAAATCAATTTAAGGGTAAGTTTTCCGTATGTTGCATCACCTTCACCCTCTCCACTGACAGA
AAATTTGTGCCCATTAACATCACCATCTAATTCAACAAGAATTGGGACAACTCCAGTGAAAAGTTCTTCT
CCTTTACTCATGCGGTACCTTTCTCCTCTTTAATGAATTCGGTCAGTGCGTCCTGCTGATGTGCTCAGTA
TCTCTATCACTGATAGGGATGTCAATCTCTATCACTGATAGGGACTCGAGGTGAAGACGAAAGGGCCTCG
TGCTCGAGTACGTCTAAGAAACCATTATTATCATGACATTAACCTATAAAAATAGGCGTATCACGAGGCC
CTTTCGTCTTCACCTCGAGAATTGTGAGCGGATAACAATTGACATTGTGAGCGGATAACAAGATACTGAG
CACATCAGCAGGACGCACTGACCGAATTCATTAAAGAGGAGAAAGGTACCATGTCCAGATTAGATAAAAG
TAAAGTGATTAACAGCGCATTAGAGCTGCTTAATGAGGTCGGAATCGAAGGTTTAACAACCCGTAAACTC
GCCCAGAAGCTAGGTGTAGAGCAGCCTACATTGTATTGGCATGTAAAAAATAAGCGGGCTTTGCTCGACG
CCTTAGCCATTGAGATGTTAGATAGGCACCATACTCACTTTTGCCCTTTAGAAGGGGAAAGCTGGCAAGA
TTTTTTACGTAATAACGCTAAAAGTTTTAGATGTGCTTTACTAAGTCATCGCGATGGAGCAAAAGTACAT
TTAGGTACACGGCCTACAGAAAAACAGTATGAAACTCTCGAAAATCAATTAGCCTTTTTATGCCAACAAG
GTTTTTCACTAGAGAATGCATTATATGCACTCAGCGCTGTGGGGCATTTTACTTTAGGTTGCGTATTGGA
AGATCAAGAGCATCAAGTCGCTAAAGAAGAAAGGGAAACACCTACTACTGATAGTATGCCGCCATTATTA
CGACAAGCTATCGAATTATTTGATCACCAAGGTGCAGAGCCAGCCTTCTTATTCGGCCTTGAATTGATCA
TATGCGGATTAGAAAAACAACTTAAATGTGAAAGTGGGTCTGCAGCAAACGACGAAAACTACGCTTTAGC
AGCTTAATCTAGAGGCATCAAATAAAACGAAAGGCTCAGTCGAAAGACTGGGCCTTTCGTTTTATCTGTT
GTTTGTCGGTGAACGCTCTCCTGAGTAGGACAAATCCGCCGCCCTAGACCTAGCTGCAGGTCGAGGATAA
ATATCTAACACCGTGCGTGTTGACTATTTTACCTCTGGCGGTGATAATGGTTGCATGTACTAGAATTCAT
TAAAGAGGAGAAAGGTACCATATGGTGAATGTGAAACCAGTAACGTTATACGATGTCGCAGAGTATGCCG
GTGTCTCTTATCAGACCGTTTCCCGCGTGGTGAACCAGGCCAGCCACGTTTCTGCGAAAACGCGGGAAAA
AGTGGAAGCGGCGATGGCGGAGCTGAATTACATTCCCAACCGCGTGGCACAACAACTGGCGGGCAAACAG
TCGTTGCTGATTGGCGTTGCCACCTCCAGTCTGGCCCTGCACGCGCCGTCGCAAATTGTCGCGGCGATTA
AATCTCGCGCCGATCAACTGGGTGCCAGCGTGGTGGTGTCGATGGTAGAACGAAGCGGCGTCGAAGCCTG
TAAAGCGGCGGTGCACAATCTTCTCGCGCAACGCGTCAGTGGGCTGATCATTAACTATCCGCTGGATGAC
CAGGATGCCATTGCTGTGGAAGCTGCCTGCACTAATGTTCCGGCGTTATTTCTTGATGTCTCTGACCAGA
CACCCATCAACAGTATTATTTTCTCCCATGAAGACGGTACGCGACTGGGCGTGGAGCATCTGGTCGCATT
GGGTCACCAGCAAATCGCGCTGTTAGCGGGCCCATTAAGTTCTGTCTCGGCGCGTCTGCGTCTGGCTGGC
TGGCATAAATATCTCACTCGCAATCAAATTCAGCCGATAGCGGAACGGGAAGGCGACTGGAGTGCCATGT
CCGGTTTTCAACAAACCATGCAAATGCTGAATGAGGGCATCGTTCCCACTGCGATGCTGGTTGCCAACGA
TCAGATGGCGCTGGGCGCAATGCGCGCCATTACCGAGTCCGGGCTGCGCGTTGGTGCGGATATCTCGGTA
GTGGGATACGACGATACCGAAGACAGCTCATGTTATATCCCGCCGTTAACCACCATCAAACAGGATTTTC
GCCTGCTGGGGCAAACCAGCGTGGACCGCTTGCTGCAACTCTCTCAGGGCCAGGCGGTGAAGGGCAATCA
GCTGTTGCCCGTCTCACTGGTGAAAAGAAAAACCACCCTGGCGCCCAATACGCAAACCGCCTCTCCCCGC
GCGTTGGCCGATTCATTAATGCAGCTGGCACGACAGGTTTCCCGACTGGAAAGCGGGCAGGCAGCAAACG
ACGAAAACTACGCTTTAGCAGCTTAAAAGCTTAATTAGCTGAGTCTAGAGGCATCAAATAAAACGAAAGG
CTCAGTCGAAAGACTGGGCCTTTCGTTTTATCTGTTGTTTGTCGGTGAACGCTCTCCTGAGTAGGACAAA
TCCGCCGCCCTAGACCTAGCTGCAGGTCGAGTCCCTATCAGTGATAGAGATTGACATCCCTATCAGTGAT
AGAGATACTGAGCACATCAGCAGGACGCACTGACCGAATTCATTAAAGAGGAGAAAGGTACCATGAGCAC
AAAAAAGAAA
[261 nt withheld, positions 6381-6641]
ATGCAGCCGTCACTTAGAAGTGAGTATGAGTACCCTGTTTTTTCTCATGTTCAGGCAGGGATGTTCTCAC
CTGAGCTTAGAACCTTTACCAAAGGTGATGCGGAGAGATGGGTAAGCACAACCAAAAAAGCCAGTGATTC
TGCATTCTGGCTTGAGGTTGAAGGTAATTCCATGACCGCACCAACAGGCTCCAAGCCAAGCTTTCCTGAC
GGAATGTTAATTCTCGTTGACCCTGAGCAGGCTGTTGAGCCAGGTGATTTCTGCATAGCCAGACTTGGGG
GTGATGAGTTTACCTTCAAGAAACTGATCAGGGATAGCGGTCAGGTGTTTTTACAACCACTAAACCCACA
GTACCCAATGATCCCATGCAATGAGAGTTGTTCCGTTGTGGGGAAAGTTATCGCTAGTCAGTGGCCTGAA
GAGACGTTTGGCGCAGCAAACGACGAAAACTACGCTTTAGCAGCTTGATCTAGAGGATCCCATGGTACGC
GTGCTAGAGGCATCAAATAAAACGAAAGGCTCAGTCGAAAGACTGGGCCTTTCGTTTTATCTGTTGTTTG
TCGGTGAACGCTCTCCTGAGTAGGACAAATCCGCCGCCCTAGACCTAGGGTACGGGTTTTGCTGCCCGCA
AACGGGCTGTTCTGGTGTTGCTAGTTTGTTATCAGAATCGCAGATCCGGCTTCAGGTTTGCCGGCTGAAA
GCGCTATTTCTTCCAGAATTGCCATGATTTTTTCCCCACGGGAGGCGTCACTGGCTCCCGTGTTGTCGGC
AGCTTTGATTCGATAAGCAGCATCGCCTGTTTCAGGCTGTCTATGTGTGACTGTTGAGCTGTAACAAGTT
GTCTCAGGTGTTCAATTTCATGTTCTAGTTGCTTTGTTTTACTGGTTTCACCTGTTCTATTAGGTGTTAC
ATGCTGTTCATCTGTTACATTGTCGATCTGTTCATGGTGAACAGCTTTAAATGCACCAAAAACTCGTAAA
AGCTCTGATGTATCTATCTTTTTTACACCGTTTTCATCTGTGCATATGGACAGTTTTCCCTTTGATATCT
AACGGTGAACAGTTGTTCTACTTTTGTTTGTTAGTCTTGATGCTTCACTGATAGATACAAGAGCCATAAG
AACCTCAGATCCTTCCGTATTTAGCCAGTATGTTCTCTAGTGTGGTTCGTTGTTTTTGCGTGAGCCATGA
GAACGAACCATTGAGATCATGCTTACTTTGCATGTCACTCAAAAATTTTGCCTCAAAACTGGTGAGCTGA
ATTTTTGCAGTTAAAGCATCGTGTAGTGTTTTTCTTAGTCCGTTACGTAGGTAGGAATCTGATGTAATGG
TTGTTGGTATTTTGTCACCATTCATTTTTATCTGGTTGTTCTCAAGTTCGGTTACGAGATCCATTTGTCT
ATCTAGTTCAACTTGGAAAATCAACGTATCAGTCGGGCGGCCTCGCTTATCAACCACCAATTTCATATTG
CTGTAAGTGTTTAAATCTTTACTTATTGGTTTCAAAACCCATTGGTTAAGCCTTTTAAACTCATGGTAGT
TATTTTCAAGCATTAACATGAACTTAAATTCATCAAGGCTAATCTCTATATTTGCCTTGTGAGTTTTCTT
TTGTGTTAGTTCTTTTAATAACCACTCATAAATCCTCATAGAGTATTTGTTTTCAAAAGACTTAACATGT
TCCAGATTATATTTTATGAATTTTTTTAACTGGAAAAGATAAGGCAATATCTCTTCACTAAAAACTAATT
CTAATTTTTCGCTTGAGAACTTGGCATAGTTTGTCCACTGGAAAATCTCAAAGCCTTTAACCAAAGGATT
CCTGATTTCCACAGTTCTCGTCATCAGCTCTCTGGTTGCTTTAGCTAATACACCATAAGCATTTTCCCTA
CTGATGTTCATCATCTGAGCGTATTGGTTATAAGTGAACGATACCGTCCGTTCTTTCCTTGTAGGGTTTT
CAATCGTGGGGTTGAGTAGTGCCACACAGCATAAAATTAGCTTGGTTTCATGCTCCGTTAAGTCATAGCG
ACTAATCGCTAGTTCATTTGCTTTGAAAACAACTAATTCAGACATACATCTCAATTGGTCTAGGTGATTT
TAATCACTATACCAATTGAGATGGG
