Features (pLannotate 1.2.2; 26 found; start..end, strand, type, name):
      4..714     +  CDS            SCFP3A: SCFP3A is a basic (constitutively fluorescent) cyan fluorescent protein published in 2006, derived from Aequorea victoria. It is reported to be a very rapidly-maturing monomer with low acid sensitivity.
    744..830     +  terminator     rrnB T1 terminator: Escherichia coli rrnB; transcription terminator T1 from the E. coli rrnB gene
    969..1073    +  promoter       AmpR promoter: bla
   1074..1934    +  CDS            AmpR: β-lactamase; bla; confers resistance to ampicillin, carbenicillin, and related antibiotics
   1964..2058    +  terminator     lambda t0 terminator: transcription terminator from phage lambda
   2550..2772    +  rep_origin     pSC101 ori: low-copy replication origin that requires the Rep101 protein
   2820..3770    +  CDS            Rep101: RepA protein needed for replication with the pSC101 origin; rep101
   4308..4394    -  terminator     rrnB T1 terminator: Escherichia coli rrnB; transcription terminator T1 from the E. coli rrnB gene
   4433..4462    -  CDS            ssrA tag (LVA) (fragment): C-terminal peptide that mediates degradation in bacteria through the ClpXP and ClpAP proteases (McGinness et al., 2006) mutant LVA variant that confers accelerated degradation under some conditions (Andersen et al., 1998)
   4466..5176    -  CDS            cI (sequence partly withheld): RPC1_LAMBD - Experimental evidence at protein level: Swiss-Prot protein existence level 1. Acts as a transcriptional repressor that allows virus to establish and maintain latency. Prevents both the viral DNA replication and the exit programs. Clamps the two operator OL (operator left made of OL1, OL2 and OL3 sites) and OR (operator right made of OR1, OR2 and OR3 sites) together by binding to them and arranging the intervening DNA in a loop. This step allows repression of lytic pR and pL promoters by binding to OL1, OL2, OR1 and OR2 simultaneously. The binding of cI on OR2 additionally activate
   5204..5277    -  promoter       PLtetO-1 promoter: modified phage lambda PL promoter with tet operator sites (Lutz and Bujard, 1997)
   5308..5394    -  terminator     rrnB T1 terminator: Escherichia coli rrnB; transcription terminator T1 from the E. coli rrnB gene
   5426..5455    -  CDS            ssrA tag (LVA) (fragment): C-terminal peptide that mediates degradation in bacteria through the ClpXP and ClpAP proteases (McGinness et al., 2006) mutant LVA variant that confers accelerated degradation under some conditions (Andersen et al., 1998)
   5459..6538    -  CDS            lacI: lac repressor; lacI; The lac repressor binds to the lac operator to inhibit transcription in E. coli. This inhibition can be relieved by adding lactose or isopropyl-β-D-thiogalactopyranoside (IPTG).
   6674..6760    -  terminator     rrnB T1 terminator: Escherichia coli rrnB; transcription terminator T1 from the E. coli rrnB gene
   6775..6804    -  CDS            ssrA tag (LVA) (fragment): C-terminal peptide that mediates degradation in bacteria through the ClpXP and ClpAP proteases (McGinness et al., 2006) mutant LVA variant that confers accelerated degradation under some conditions (Andersen et al., 1998)
   6808..7428    -  CDS            tetR: TETR2_ECOLX - Experimental evidence at protein level: Swiss-Prot protein existence level 1. TetR is the repressor of the tetracycline resistance element; its N-terminal region forms a helix-turn-helix structure and binds DNA. Binding of tetracycline to TetR reduces the repressor affinity for the tetracycline resistance gene (tetA) promoter operator sites. From Escherichia coli.
   7456..7488    -  promoter       PLtetO-1 promoter (fragment): modified phage lambda PL promoter with tet operator sites (Lutz and Bujard, 1997)
   7488..7504    -  protein_bind   lac operator: The lac repressor binds to the lac operator to inhibit transcription in E. coli. This inhibition can be relieved by adding lactose or isopropyl-β-D-thiogalactopyranoside (IPTG). lac repressor encoded by lacI
   7511..7527    -  protein_bind   lac operator: The lac repressor binds to the lac operator to inhibit transcription in E. coli. This inhibition can be relieved by adding lactose or isopropyl-β-D-thiogalactopyranoside (IPTG). lac repressor encoded by lacI
   7645..7718    +  promoter       PLtetO-1 promoter: modified phage lambda PL promoter with tet operator sites (Lutz and Bujard, 1997)
   7751..8461    +  CDS            SYFP2: SYFP2 is a basic (constitutively fluorescent) yellow fluorescent protein published in 2006, derived from Aequorea victoria. It is reported to be a very rapidly-maturing monomer with moderate acid sensitivity.
   8461..8498    -  misc_feature   MCS (fragment): pBluescript multiple cloning site
   8522..8608    +  terminator     rrnB T1 terminator: Escherichia coli rrnB; transcription terminator T1 from the E. coli rrnB gene
   8626..8647    -  CDS            lacZα (fragment): LacZα fragment of β-galactosidase; lacZ fragment
   8656..8740    -  rep_origin     ori (fragment): high-copy-number ColE1/pMB1/pBR322/pUC origin of replication
>Addgene plasmid #85460 | pLPT20 | addgene full sequence | sequence record 171040 | Addgene NGS Result
ATGAGTAAAGGAGAAGAACTTTTCACTGGAGTTGTCCCAATTCTTGTTGAATTAGATGGTGATGTTAATG
GGCACAAATTTTCTGTCAGTGGAGAGGGTGAAGGTGATGCAACATACGGAAAACTTACCCTTAAATTTAT
TTGCACTACTGGAAAACTACCTGTTCCATGGCCAACACTTGTCACTACTCTCACTTGGGGTGTTCAATGC
TTTGCAAGATACCCAGATCATATGAAACAGCATGACTTTTTCAAGAGTGCCATGCCCGAAGGTTATGTAC
AGGAAAGAACTATATTTTTCAAAGATGACGGGAACTACAAGACACGTGCTGAAGTCAAGTTTGAAGGTGA
TACCCTTGTTAATAGAATCGAGTTAAAAGGTATTGATTTTAAAGAAGATGGAAACATTCTTGGACACAAA
TTGGAATACAACTACATCTCAGACAATGTATACATCACGGCAGACAAACAAAAGAATGGAATCAAAGCTA
ACTTCAAAATTAGACACAACATTGAAGATGGAGGCGTTCAACTAGCAGACCATTATCAACAAAATACTCC
AATTGGCGATGGCCCTGTCCTTTTACCAGACAACCATTACCTGTCCACACAATCTAAGCTTTCGAAAGAT
CCCAACGAAAAGAGAGACCACATGGTCCTTCTTGAGTTTGTAACAGCTGCTGGGATTACACATGGCATGG
ATGAACTATACAAATAAGCTTAATTAGCTGAGTCTAGAGGCATCAAATAAAACGAAAGGCTCAGTCGAAA
GACTGGGCCTTTCGTTTTATCTGTTGTTTGTCGGTGAACGCTCTCCTGAGTAGGACAAATCCGCCGCCCT
AGACCCGGGGTGTAGGCTGGGCTGCGGCGAGCGGTATCAGCTCACTCAAAGGCGGTAATACGGTTATCCA
CAGAATCAGGGGATAACGCAGGAAAGAGACGTCAGGTGGCACTTTTCGGGGAAATGTGCGCGGAACCCCT
ATTTGTTTATTTTTCTAAATACATTCAAATATGTATCCGCTCATGAGACAATAACCCTGATAAATGCTTC
AATAATATTGAAAAAGGAAGAGTATGAGTATTCAACATTTCCGTGTCGCCCTTATTCCCTTTTTTGCGGC
ATTTTGCCTTCCTGTTTTTGCTCACCCAGAAACGCTGGTGAAAGTAAAAGATGCTGAAGATCAGTTGGGT
GCACGAGTGGGTTACATCGAACTGGATCTCAACAGCGGTAAGATCCTTGAGAGTTTTCGCCCCGAAGAAC
GTTTTCCAATGATGAGCACTTTTAAAGTTCTGCTATGTGGCGCGGTATTATCCCGTATTGACGCCGGGCA
AGAGCAACTCGGTCGCCGCATACACTATTCTCAGAATGACTTGGTTGAGTACTCACCAGTCACAGAAAAG
CATCTTACGGATGGCATGACAGTAAGAGAATTATGCAGTGCTGCCATAACCATGAGTGATAACACTGCGG
CCAACTTACTTCTGACAACGATCGGAGGACCGAAGGAGCTAACCGCTTTTTTGCACAACATGGGGGATCA
TGTAACTCGCCTTGATCGTTGGGAACCGGAGCTGAATGAAGCCATACCAAACGACGAGCGTGACACCACG
ATGCCTGTAGCAATGGCAACAACGTTGCGCAAACTATTAACTGGCGAACTACTTACTCTAGCTTCCCGGC
AACAATTAATAGACTGGATGGAGGCGGATAAAGTTGCAGGACCACTTCTGCGCTCGGCCCTTCCGGCTGG
CTGGTTTATTGCTGATAAATCTGGAGCCGGTGAGCGTGGGTCTCGCGGTATCATTGCAGCACTGGGGCCA
GATGGTAAGCCCTCCCGTATCGTAGTTATCTACACGACGGGGAGTCAGGCAACTATGGATGAACGAAATA
GACAGATCGCTGAGATAGGTGCCTCACTGATTAAGCATTGGTAACTGTCAGACCAAGTTTACGAGCTCGC
TTGGACTCCTGTTGATAGATCCAGTAATGACCTCAGAACTCCATCTGGATTTGTTCAGAACGCTCGGTTG
CCGCCGGGCGTTTTTTATTGGTGAGAATCCAAGCACTAGGGACAGTAAGACGGGTAAGCCTGTTGATGAT
ACCGCTGCCTTACTGGGTGCATTAGCCAGTCTGAATGACCTGTCACGGGATAATCCGAAGTGGTCAGACT
GGAAAATCAGAGGGCAGGAACTGCTGAACAGCAAAAAGTCAGATAGCACCACATAGCAGACCCGCCATAA
AACGCCCTGAGAAGCCCGTGACGGGCTTTTCTTGTATTATGGGTAGTTTCCTTGCATGAATCCATAAAAG
GCGCCTGTAGTGCCATTTACCCCCATTCACTGCCAGAGCCGTGAGCGCAGCGAACTGAATGTCACGAAAA
AGACAGCGACTCAGGTGCCTGATGGTCGGAGACAAAAGGAATATTCAGCGATTTGCCCGAGCTTGCGAGG
GTGCTACTTAAGCCTTTAGGGTTTTAAGGTCTGTTTTGTAGAGGAGCAAACAGCGTTTGCGACATCCTTT
TGTAATACTGCGGAACTGACTAAAGTAGTGAGTTATACACAGGGCTGGGATCTATTCTTTTTATCTTTTT
TTATTCTTTCTTTATTCTATAAATTATAACCACTTGAATATAAACAAAAAAAACACACAAAGGTCTAGCG
GAATTTACAGAGGGTCTAGCAGAATTTACAAGTTTTCCAGCAAAGGTCTAGCAGAATTTACAGATACCCA
CAACTCAAAGGAAAAGGACTAGTAATTATCATTGACTAGCCCATCTCAATTGGTATAGTGATTAAAATCA
CCTAGACCAATTGAGATGTATGTCTGAATTAGTTGTTTTCAAAGCAAATGAACTAGCGATTAGTCGCTAT
GACTTAACGGAGCATGAAACCAAGCTAATTTTATGCTGTGTGGCACTACTCAACCCCACGATTGAAAACC
CTACAAGGAAAGAACGGACGGTATCGTTCACTTATAACCAATACGCTCAGATGATGAACATCAGTAGGGA
AAATGCTTATGGTGTATTAGCTAAAGCAACCAGAGAGCTGATGACGAGAACTGTGGAAATCAGGAATCCT
TTGGTTAAAGGCTTTGAGATTTTCCAGTGGACAAACTATGCCAAGTTCTCAAGCGAAAAATTAGAATTAG
TTTTTAGTGAAGAGATATTGCCTTATCTTTTCCAGTTAAAAAAATTCATAAAATATAATCTGGAACATGT
TAAGTCTTTTGAAAACAAATACTCTATGAGGATTTATGAGTGGTTATTAAAAGAACTAACACAAAAGAAA
ACTCACAAGGCAAATATAGAGATTAGCCTTGATGAATTTAAGTTCATGTTAATGCTTGAAAATAACTACC
ATGAGTTTAAAAGGCTTAACCAATGGGTTTTGAAACCAATAAGTAAAGATTTAAACACTTACAGCAATAT
GAAATTGGTGGTTGATAAGCGAGGCCGCCCGACTGATACGTTGATTTTCCAAGTTGAACTAGATAGACAA
ATGGATCTCGTAACCGAACTTGAGAACAACCAGATAAAAATGAATGGTGACAAAATACCAACAACCATTA
CATCAGATTCCTACCTACATAACGGACTAAGAAAAACACTACACGATGCTTTAACTGCAAAAATTCAGCT
CACCAGTTTTGAGGCAAAATTTTTGAGTGACATGCAAAGTAAGTATGATCTCAATGGTTCGTTCTCATGG
CTCACGCAAAAACAACGAACCACACTAGAGAACATACTGGCTAAATACGGAAGGATCTGAGGTTCTTATG
GCTCTTGTATCTATCAGTGAAGCATCAAGACTAACAAACAAAAGTAGAACAACTGTTCACCGTTACATAT
CAAAGGGAAAACTGTCCATATGCACAGATGAAAACGGTGTAAAAAAGATAGATACATCAGAGCTTTTACG
AGTTTTTGGTGCATTCAAAGCTGTTCACCATGAACAGATCGACAATGTAACAGATGAACAGCATGTAACA
CCTAATAGAACAGGTGAAACCAGTAAAACAAAGCAACTAGAACATGAAATTGAACACCTGAGACAACTTG
TTACAGCTCAACAGTCACACATAGACAGCCTGAAACAGGCGATGCTGCTTATCGAATCAAAGCTGCCGAC
AACACGGGAGCCAGTGACGCCTCCCGTGGGGAAAAAATCATGGCAATTCTGGAAGAAATAGCGCTTTCAG
CCGGCAAACCGGCTGAAGCCGGATCTGCGATTCTGATAACAAACTAGCAACACCAGAACAGCCCGTTTGC
GGGCAGCAAAACCCGTACCCTAGGTCTAGGGCGGCGGATTTGTCCTACTCAGGAGAGCGTTCACCGACAA
ACAACAGATAAAACGAAAGGCCCAGTCTTTCGACTGAGCCTTTCGTTTTATTTGATGCCTCTAGCACGCG
TACCATGGGATCCTCTAGATCAAGCTGCTAAAGCGTAGTTTTCGTCGTTTGCTGCGCCAAACGTCTCTTC
AGGCCACTGACTAGCGATAACTTTCCCCACAACGGAACAACTCTCATTGCATGGGATCATTGGGTACTGT
GGGTTTAGTGGTTGTAAAAACACCTGACCGCTATCCCTGATCAGTTTCTTGAAGGTAAACTCATCACCCC
CAAGTCTGGCTATGCAGAAATCACCTGGCTCAACAGCCTGCTCAGGGTCAACGAGAATTAACATTCCGTC
AGGAAAGCTTGGCTTGGAGCCTGTTGGTGCGGTCATGGAATTACCTTCAACCTCAAGCCAGAATGCAGAA
TCACTGGCTTTTTTGGTTGTGCTTACCCATCTCTCCGCATCACCTTTGGTAAAGGTTCTAAGCTCAGGTG
AGAACATCCCTGCCTGAACATGAGAAAAAACAGGGTACTCATACTCACTTCTAAGTGACGGCTGCAT
[261 nt withheld, positions 4898-5158]
TTTCTTTTTTGTGCTCATGGTACCTTTCTCCTCTTTAATGAATTCGGTCAGTGCGTCCTGCTGATGTGCT
CAGTATCTCTATCACTGATAGGGATGTCAATCTCTATCACTGATAGGGACTCGACCTGCAGCTAGGTCTA
GGGCGGCGGATTTGTCCTACTCAGGAGAGCGTTCACCGACAAACAACAGATAAAACGAAAGGCCCAGTCT
TTCGACTGAGCCTTTCGTTTTATTTGATGCCTCTAGACTCAGCTAATTAAGCTTTTAAGCTGCTAAAGCG
TAGTTTTCGTCGTTTGCTGCCTGCCCGCTTTCCAGTCGGGAAACCTGTCGTGCCAGCTGCATTAATGAAT
CGGCCAACGCGCGGGGAGAGGCGGTTTGCGTATTGGGCGCCAGGGTGGTTTTTCTTTTCACCAGTGAGAC
GGGCAACAGCTGATTGCCCTTCACCGCCTGGCCCTGAGAGAGTTGCAGCAAGCGGTCCACGCTGGTTTGC
CCCAGCAGGCGAAAATCCTGTTTGATGGTGGTTAACGGCGGGATATAACATGAGCTGTCTTCGGTATCGT
CGTATCCCACTACCGAGATATCCGCACCAACGCGCAGCCCGGACTCGGTAATGGCGCGCATTGCGCCCAG
CGCCATCTGATCGTTGGCAACCAGCATCGCAGTGGGAACGATGCCCTCATTCAGCATTTGCATGGTTTGT
TGAAAACCGGACATGGCACTCCAGTCGCCTTCCCGTTCCGCTATCGGCTGAATTTGATTGCGAGTGAGAT
ATTTATGCCAGCCAGCCAGACGCAGACGCGCCGAGACAGAACTTAATGGGCCCGCTAACAGCGCGATTTG
CTGGTGACCCAATGCGACCAGATGCTCCACGCCCAGTCGCGTACCGTCTTCATGGGAGAAAATAATACTG
TTGATGGGTGTCTGGTCAGAGACATCAAGAAATAACGCCGGAACATTAGTGCAGGCAGCTTCCACAGCAA
TGGCATCCTGGTCATCCAGCGGATAGTTAATGATCAGCCCACTGACGCGTTGCGCGAGAAGATTGTGCAC
CGCCGCTTTACAGGCTTCGACGCCGCTTCGTTCTACCATCGACACCACCACGCTGGCACCCAGTTGATCG
GCGCGAGATTTAATCGCCGCGACAATTTGCGACGGCGCGTGCAGGGCCAGACTGGAGGTGGCAACGCCAA
TCAGCAACGACTGTTTGCCCGCCAGTTGTTGTGCCACGCGGTTGGGAATGTAATTCAGCTCCGCCATCGC
CGCTTCCACTTTTTCCCGCGTTTTCGCAGAAACGTGGCTGGCCTGGTTCACCACGCGGGAAACGGTCTGA
TAAGAGACACCGGCATACTCTGCGACATCGTATAACGTTACTGGTTTCACATTCACCATATGGTACCTTT
CTCCTCTTTAATGAATTCTAGTACATGCAACCATTATCACCGCCAGAGGTAAAATAGTCAACACGCACGG
TGTTAGATATTTATCCTCGACCTGCAGCTAGGTCTAGGGCGGCGGATTTGTCCTACTCAGGAGAGCGTTC
ACCGACAAACAACAGATAAAACGAAAGGCCCAGTCTTTCGACTGAGCCTTTCGTTTTATTTGATGCCTCT
AGATTAAGCTGCTAAAGCGTAGTTTTCGTCGTTTGCTGCAGACCCACTTTCACATTTAAGTTGTTTTTCT
AATCCGCATATGATCAATTCAAGGCCGAATAAGAAGGCTGGCTCTGCACCTTGGTGATCAAATAATTCGA
TAGCTTGTCGTAATAATGGCGGCATACTATCAGTAGTAGGTGTTTCCCTTTCTTCTTTAGCGACTTGATG
CTCTTGATCTTCCAATACGCAACCTAAAGTAAAATGCCCCACAGCGCTGAGTGCATATAATGCATTCTCT
AGTGAAAAACCTTGTTGGCATAAAAAGGCTAATTGATTTTCGAGAGTTTCATACTGTTTTTCTGTAGGCC
GTGTACCTAAATGTACTTTTGCTCCATCGCGATGACTTAGTAAAGCACATCTAAAACTTTTAGCGTTATT
ACGTAAAAAATCTTGCCAGCTTTCCCCTTCTAAAGGGCAAAAGTGAGTATGGTGCCTATCTAACATCTCA
ATGGCTAAGGCGTCGAGCAAAGCCCGCTTATTTTTTACATGCCAATACAATGTAGGCTGCTCTACACCTA
GCTTCTGGGCGAGTTTACGGGTTGTTAAACCTTCGATTCCGACCTCATTAAGCAGCTCTAATGCGCTGTT
AATCACTTTACTTTTATCTAATCTGGACATGGTACCTTTCTCCTCTTTAATGAATTCGGTCAGTGCGTCC
TGCTGATGTGCTCAGTATCTTGTTATCCGCTCACAATGTCAATTGTTATCCGCTCACAATTCTCGAGGTG
AAGACGAAAGGGCCTCGTGATACGCCTATTTTTATAGGTTAATGTCATGATAATAATGGTTTCTTAGACG
TACTCGAGCACGAGGCCCTTTCGTCTTCACCTCGAGTCCCTATCAGTGATAGAGATTGACATCCCTATCA
GTGATAGAGATACTGAGCACATCAGCAGGACGCACTGACCGAATTCATTAAAGAGGAGAAAGGTACCGCA
TGAGTAAAGGAGAAGAACTTTTCACTGGAGTTGTCCCAATTCTTGTTGAATTAGATGGTGATGTTAATGG
GCACAAATTTTCTGTCAGTGGAGAGGGTGAAGGTGATGCAACATACGGAAAACTTACCCTTAAATTGATT
TGCACTACTGGAAAACTACCTGTTCCATGGCCAACACTTGTCACTACTTTGGGTTATGGTGTTCAATGCT
TTGCGAGATACCCAGATCATATGAAACAGCATGACTTTTTCAAGAGTGCCATGCCCGAAGGTTATGTACA
GGAAAGAACTATATTTTTCAAAGATGACGGGAACTACAAGACACGTGCTGAAGTCAAGTTTGAAGGTGAT
ACCCTTGTTAATAGAATCGAGTTAAAAGGTATTGATTTTAAAGAAGATGGAAACATTCTTGGACACAAAT
TGGAATACAACTATAACTCACACAATGTATACATCACGGCAGACAAACAAAAGAATGGAATCAAAGCGAA
CTTCAAAATTAGACACAACATTGAAGATGGAGGTGTTCAACTAGCAGACCATTATCAACAAAATACTCCA
ATTGGCGATGGCCCTGTCCTTTTACCAGACAACCATTACCTGTCCTACCAATCTAAGCTTTCGAAAGATC
CCAACGAAAAGAGAGACCACATGGTCCTTCTTGAGTTTGTAACAGCTGCTGGGATTACACATGGCATGGA
TGAACTATACAAATAAGCTTGATATCGAATTCCTGCAGCCCGGGGGATCCCATTGTACGCGTGCTAGAGG
CATCAAATAAAACGAAAGGCTCAGTCGAAAGACTGGGCCTTTCGTTTTATCTGTTGTTTGTCGGTGAACG
CTCTCCTGAGTAGGACAAATCCGCCGCCCTAGACCTATGTAAAACGACGGCCAGTGAATTCGAGCTCGAT
TAGCAGAGCGAGGTATGTAGGCGGTGCTACAGAGTTCTTGAAGTGGTGCCTAACTACGGCTACACTAGAA
GGACAGTATTTGAATTCATTTAAGAAGGAGATGGATCC
